>Addgene plasmid #171901 | pStA0::SPLc45-RBSc123 | addgene full sequence | sequence record 354755 | Addgene NGS Result
AAAACGAAAGGCCCAGTCTTTCGACTGAGCCTTTCGTTTTATTTGATGCCCGAAAGGGCCTCGTGATACG
CCTATTTTTATAGGTTAATGTCATGATAATAATGGTTTCTTAGACGTCAGGTGGCACTTTTCGGGGAAAT
GTGCGCGGAACCCCTATTTGTTTATTTTTCTAAATACATTCAAATATGTATCCGCTCATGAGACAATAAC
CCTGATAAATGCTTCAATAATATTGAAAAAGGAAGAGTATGAGTATTCAACATTTCCGTGTCGCCCTTAT
TCCCTTTTTTGCGGCATTTTGCCTTCCTGTTTTTGCTCACCCAGAAACGCTGGTGAAAGTAAAAGATGCT
GAAGATCAGTTGGGTGCACGAGTGGGTTACATCGAACTGGATCTCAACAGCGGTAAGATCCTTGAGAGTT
TTCGCCCCGAAGAACGTTTTCCAATGATGAGCACTTTTAAAGTTCTGCTATGTGGCGCGGTATTATCCCG
TATTGACGCCGGGCAAGAGCAACTCGGTCGCCGCATACACTATTCTCAGAATGACTTGGTTGAGTACTCA
CCAGTCACAGAAAAGCATCTTACGGATGGCATGACAGTAAGAGAATTATGCAGTGCTGCCATAACCATGA
GTGATAACACTGCGGCCAACTTACTTCTGACAACGATCGGAGGACCGAAGGAGCTAACCGCTTTTTTGCA
CAACATGGGGGATCATGTAACTCGCCTTGATCGTTGGGAACCGGAGCTGAATGAAGCCATACCAAACGAC
GAGCGTGACACCACGATGCCTGTAGCAATGGCAACAACGTTGCGCAAACTATTAACTGGCGAACTACTTA
CTCTAGCTTCCCGGCAACAATTAATAGACTGGATGGAGGCGGATAAAGTTGCAGGACCACTTCTGCGCTC
GGCCCTTCCGGCTGGCTGGTTTATTGCTGATAAATCTGGAGCCGGTGAGCGTGGGTCCCGCGGTATCATT
GCAGCACTGGGGCCAGATGGTAAGCCCTCCCGTATCGTAGTTATCTACACGACGGGGAGTCAGGCAACTA
TGGATGAACGAAATAGACAGATCGCTGAGATAGGTGCCTCACTGATTAAGCATTGGTAACTGTCAGACCA
AGTTTACTCATATATACTTTAGATTGATTTAAAACTTCATTTTTAATTTAAAAGGATCTAGGTGAAGATC
CTTTTTGATAATCTCATGACCAAAATCCCTTAACGTGAGTTTTCGTTCCACTGAGCGTCAGACCCCGTAG
AAAAGATCAAAGGATCTTCTTGAGATCCTTTTTTTCTGCGCGTAATCTGCTGCTTGCAAACAAAAAAACC
ACCGCTACCAGCGGTGGTTTGTTTGCCGGATCAAGAGCTACCAACTCTTTTTCCGAAGGTAACTGGCTTC
AGCAGAGCGCAGATACCAAATACTGTTCTTCTAGTGTAGCCGTAGTTAGGCCACCACTTCAAGAACTCTG
TAGCACCGCCTACATACCTCGCTCTGCTAATCCTGTTACCAGTGGCTGCTGCCAGTGGCGATAAGTCGTG
TCTTACCGGGTTGGACTCAAGACGATAGTTACCGGATAAGGCGCAGCGGTCGGGCTGAACGGGGGGTTCG
TGCACACAGCCCAGCTTGGAGCGAACGACCTACACCGAACTGAGATACCTACAGCGTGAGCTATGAGAAA
GCGCCACGCTTCCCGAAGGGAGAAAGGCGGACAGGTATCCGGTAAGCGGCAGGGTCGGAACAGGAGAGCG
CACGAGGGAGCTTCCAGGGGGAAACGCCTGGTATCTTTATAGTCCTGTCGGGTTTCGCCACCTCTGACTT
GAGCGTCGATTTTTGTGATGCTCGTCAGGGGGGCGGAGCCTATGGAAAAACGCCAGCAACGCGGCCTTTT
TACGGTTCCTGGCCTTTTGCTGGCCTTTTGCTCACATGTTCTTTCCTGCGTTATCCCCTGATTCTGTGGA
TAACCGTATTACCGCCTTTGAGTGAGCTGATACCGCTCGCCGCAGCCGAACGACCGAGCGCCTTGGACTC
CTGTTGATAGATCCAGTAATGACCTCAGAACTCCATCTGGATTTGTTCAGAACGCTCGGTTGCCGCCGGG
CGTTTTTTATTGGTGAGAATCCAGTGTGGCTCTTCACAGCTCGCCACCTTTGACACAGCGGCCCGCTAAC
TATATAATAAACGTTGTGTAGGTCCCACCAAAGGAGGTCTGTAATGTGAAGAGCGTAAGACCTCTAGGGC
GGCGGATTTGTCCTACTCAGGAGAGCGTTCACCGACAAACAACAGAT
Features (pLannotate 1.2.2; 5 found; start..end, strand, type, name):
    144..248     +  promoter       AmpR promoter: bla
    249..1109    +  CDS            AmpR: β-lactamase; bla; confers resistance to ampicillin, carbenicillin, and related antibiotics
   1280..1868    +  rep_origin     ori: high-copy-number ColE1/pMB1/pBR322/pUC origin of replication
   2026..2120    +  terminator     lambda t0 terminator: transcription terminator from phage lambda
   2246..45      -  terminator     rrnB T1 terminator (across the origin): Escherichia coli rrnB; transcription terminator T1 from the E. coli rrnB gene
