[The description below was written by a language model from this plasmid's Addgene catalogue record and pLannotate feature annotations shown in this document.]
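Description:
pStA0::SPLc45-RBSc123 is a small (about 2.3 kb) synthetic-biology part plasmid in which a synthetic promoter, SPLc45, and a synthetic ribosome-binding site, RBSc123, are carried together in the pStA0 backbone. It is maintained in E. coli as a high-copy plasmid through a ColE1/pMB1/pUC-type origin of replication, and it is selected with ampicillin through a β-lactamase (bla) gene driven by its native AmpR promoter. These two elements make up most of the plasmid, consistent with a minimal storage or donor vector rather than an expression construct. No coding sequence other than AmpR is annotated.

The automated feature table does not annotate the promoter-RBS insert itself, which is expected for novel synthetic parts that standard feature databases do not contain. It does show two transcription terminators, the phage lambda t0 terminator and the E. coli rrnB T1 terminator. The rrnB T1 terminator is on the opposite strand and spans the numbering origin of the circular sequence. A short unannotated interval lies between them, and another lies between rrnB T1 and the AmpR promoter. The insert presumably sits in one of these gaps, where terminators would insulate it from read-through transcription, but the record does not give its exact position. The strength and other characteristics of SPLc45 and RBSc123 are not stated either.

The associated publication describes a combinatorial assembly platform for engineering genetically stable metabolic pathways in cyanobacteria. This plasmid therefore appears to be one member of a collection of promoter and RBS expression-control parts used to tune gene expression when building such pathways. The cloning method is recorded as unknown.
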