Addgene plasmid #171901: pStA0::SPLc45-RBSc123
Purpose: Promoter SPLc45 and RBSc123 in pStA0
Depositing lab: John Heap. Depositing organization: Imperial College London. Publication: Combinatorial assembly platform enabling engineering of genetically stable metabolic pathways in cyanobacteria. Taylor GM, Hitchcock A, Heap JT. Nucleic Acids Res. 2021 Dec 2;49(21):e123. doi: 10.1093/nar/gkab791. PubMed 34554258.
Backbone
  Vector backbone: pStA0
  Vector type: Synthetic Biology
Growth in bacteria
  Bacterial resistance: Ampicillin, 100 μg/mL
  Growth temperature: 37°C
  Growth strain: DH5alpha
  Copy number: High Copy
Gene/Insert
  Gene/Insert name: Promoter SPLc45 and RBSc123
  Species: Synthetic
  Mutation: N/A
  Cloning method: Unknown
Terms and licenses: Academic/Nonprofit Terms; Industry Terms: Not Available to Industry
Depositor comments: Please visit https://www.biorxiv.org/content/10.1101/2020.03.11.983833v1 for bioRxiv preprint.
How to cite: pStA0::SPLc45-RBSc123 was a gift from John Heap (Addgene plasmid # 171901 ; http://n2t.net/addgene:171901 ; RRID:Addgene_171901)
